>Addgene plasmid #119032 | PB-BE3-3NLS | depositor full sequence | sequence record 233755 | PB-BE3-3NLS sequence 13567 bps
CTG
[124 nt withheld, positions 4-127]
C
[91 nt withheld, positions 129-219]
A
[49 nt withheld, positions 221-269]
CCTTTGACGTTGGAGTCCACGTTCTTT
[37 nt withheld, positions 297-333]
ACCCTATCTCGGTCTATTCTTTTGATTTATAAGGGATTTTGCCGATTTCGGCCTATTGGTTAAAAAATGA
GCTGATTTAACAAAAATTTAACGCGAATTTTAACAAAATATTAACGCTTACAATTTCCATTCGCCATTCA
GGCTGCGCAACTGTTGGGAAGGGCGATCGGTGCGGGCCTCTTCGCTATTACGCCAGCTGGCGAAAGGGGG
ATGTGCTGCAAGGCGATTAAGTTGGGTAACGCCAGGGTTTTCCCAGTCACGACGTTGTAAAACGACGGCC
AGTGAGCGCGCGTAATACGACTCACTATAGGGCGAATTGGAGCTCCACCGCGGCCGCCCGGTTTATCGTT
AATATGGATCAATTTGAACAGTTGATTAACGTGTCTCTGCTCAAGTCTTTGATCAAAACGCAAATCGACG
AAAATGTGTCGGACAATATCAAGTCGATGAGCGAAAAACTAAAAAGGCTAGAATACGACAATCTCACAGA
CAGCGTTGAGATATACGGTATTCACGACAGCAGGCTGAATAATAAAAAAATTAGAAACTATTATTTAACC
CTAGAAAGATAATCATATTGTGACGTACGTTAAAGATAATCATGCGTAAAATTGACGCATGTGTTTTATC
GGTCTGTATATCGAGGTTTATTTATTAATTTGAATAGATATTAAGTTTTATTATATTTACACTTACATAC
TAATAATAAATTCAACAAACAATTTATTTATGTTTATTTATTTATTAAAAAAAAACAAAAACTCAAAATT
TCTTCTATAAAGTAACAAAACTTTTAAACATTCTCTCTTTTACAAAAATAAACTTATTTTGTACTTTAAA
AACAGTCATGTTGTATTATAAAATAAGTAATTAGCTTAACTTATACATAATAGAAACAAATTATACTTAT
TAGTCAGTCAGAAACAACTTTGGCACATATCAATATTATGCTCTCGACAAATAACTTTTTTGCATTTTTT
GCACGATGCATTTGCCTTTCGCCTTATTTTAGAGGGGCAGTAAGTACAGTAAGTACGTTTTTTCATTACT
GGCTCTTCAGTACTGTCATCTGATGTACCAGGCACTTCATTTGGCAAAATATTAGAGATATTATCGCGCA
AATATCTCTTCAAAGTAGGAGCTTCTAAACGCTTACGCATAAACGATGACGTCAGGCTCATGTAAAGGTT
TCTCATAAATTTTTTGCGACTTTGAACCTTTTCTCCCTTGCTACTGACATTATGGCTGTATATAATAAAA
GAATTTATGCAGGCAATGTTTATCATTCCGTACAATAATGCCATAGGCCACCTATTCGTCTTCCTACTGC
AGGTCATCACAGAACACATTTGGTCTAGCGTGTCCACTCCGCCTTTAGTTTGATTATAATACATAACCAT
TTGCGGTTTACCGGTACTTTCGTTGATAGAAGCATCCTCATCACAAGATGATAATAAGTATACCATCTTA
GCTGGCTTCGGTTTATATGAGACGAGAGTAAGGGGTCCGTCAAAACAAAACATCGATGTTCCCACTGGCC
TGGAGCGACTGTTTTTCAGTACTTCCGGTATCTCGCGTTTGTTTGATCGCACGGTTCCCACAATGGTTAA
TTCGAGCTCGCCCAAACCGGGCGCGCCGGGCATTTAAATGGAATTCGATGCCCTATATATGGATCCAATT
GCAATGATCATCATGACAGATCTCGACATTGATTATTGACTAGTTATTAATAGTAATCAATTACGGGGTC
ATTAGTTCATAGCCCATATATGGAGTTCCGCGTTACATAACTTACGGTAAATGGCCCGCCTGGCTGACCG
CCCAACGACCCCCGCCCATTGACGTCAATAATGACGTATGTTCCCATAGTAACGCCAATAGGGACTTTCC
ATTGACGTCAATGGGTGGAGTATTTACGGTAAACTGCCCACTTGGCAGTACATCAAGTGTATCATATGCC
AAGTACGCCCCCTATTGACGTCAATGACGGTAAATGGCCCGCCTGGCATTATGCCCAGTACATGACCTTA
TGGGACTTTCCTACTTGGCAGTACATCTACGTATTAGTCATCGCTATTACCATGGGTCGAGGTGAGCCCC
ACGTTCTGCTTCACTCTCCCCATCTCCCCCCCCTCCCCACCCCCAATTTTGTATTTATTTATTTTTTAAT
TATTTTGTGCAGCGATGGGGGCGGGGGGGGGGGGGGCGCGCGCCAGGCGGGGCGGGGCGGGGCGAGGGGC
GGGGCGGGGCGAGGCGGAGAGGTGCGGCGGCAGCCAATCAGAGCGGCGCGCTCCGAAAGTTTCCTTTTAT
GGCGAGGCGGCGGCGGCGGCGGCCCTATAAAAAGCGAAGCGCGCGGCGGGCGGGAGTCGCTGCGTTGCCT
TCGCCCCGTGCCCCGCTCCGCGCCGCCTCGCGCCGCCCGCCCCGGCTCTGACTGACCGCGTTACTCCCAC
AGGTGAGCGGGCGGGACGGCCCTTCTCCTCCGGGCTGTAATTAGCGCTTGGTTTAATGACGGCTCGTTTC
TTTTCTGTGGCTGCGTGAAAGCCTTAAAGGGCTCCGGGAGGGCCCTTTGTGCGGGGGGGAGCGGCTCGGG
GGGTGCGTGCGTGTGTGTGTGCGTGGGGAGCGCCGCGTGCGGCCCGCGCTGCCCGGCGGCTGTGAGCGCT
GCGGGCGCGGCGCGGGGCTTTGTGCGCTCCGCGTGTGCGCGAGGGGAGCGCGGCCGGGGGCGGTGCCCCG
CGGTGCGGGGGGGCTGCGAGGGGAACAAAGGCTGCGTGCGGGGTGTGTGCGTGGGGGGGTGAGCAGGGGG
TGTGGGCGCGGCGGTCGGGCTGTAACCCCCCCCTGCACCCCCCTCCCCGAGTTGCTGAGCACGGCCCGGC
TTCGGGTGCGGGGCTCCGTACGGGGCGTGGCGCGGGGCTCGCCGTGCCGGGCGGGGGGTGGCGGCAGGTG
GGGGTGCCGGGCGGGGCGGGGCCGCCTCGGGCCGGGGAGGGCTCGGGGGAGGGGCGCGGCGGCCCCCGGA
GCGCCGGCGGCTGTCGAGGCGCGGCGAGCCGCAGCCATTGCCTTTTATGGTAATCGTGCGAGAGGGCGCA
GGGACTTCCTTTGTCCCAAATCTGTGCGGAGCCGAAATCTGGGAGGCGCCGCCGCACCCCCTCTAGCGGG
CGCGGGGCGAAGCGGTGCGGCGCCGGCAGGAAGGAAATGGGCGGGGAGGGCCTTCGTGCGTCGCCGCGCC
GCCGTCCCCTTCTCCCTCTCCAGCCTCGGGGCTGTCCGCGGGGGGACGGCTGCCTTCGGGGGGGACGGGG
CAGGGCGGGGTTCGGCTTCTGGCGTGTGACCGGCGGCTCTAGAGCCTCTGCTAACCATGTTCATGCCTTC
TTCTTTTTCCTACAGCTCCTGGGCAACGTGCTGGTTATTGTGCTGTCTCATCATTTTGGCAAAGAATTGA
TCCGATGGCCTCCTCCGAGGACGTCATCAAGGAGTTCATGCGCTTCAAGGTGCGCATGGAGGGCTCCGTG
AACGGCCACGAGTTCGAGATCGAGGGCGAGGGCGAGGGCCGCCCCTACGAGGGCACCCAGACCGCCAAGC
TGAAGGTGACCAAGGGCGGCCCCCTGCCCTTCGCCTGGGACATCCTGTCCCCTCAGTTCCAGTACGGCTC
CAAGGCCTACGTGAAGCACCCCGCCGACATCCCCGACTACTTGAAGCTGTCCTTCCCCGAGGGCTTCAAG
TGGGAGCGCGTGATGAACTTCGAGGACGGCGGCGTGGTGACCGTGACCCAGGACTCCTCCCTGCAGGACG
GCGAGTTCATCTACAAGGTGAAGCTGCGCGGCACCAACTTCCCCTCCGACGGCCCCGTAATGCAGAAGAA
GACCATGGGCTGGGAGGCCTCCACCGAGCGGATGTACCCCGAGGACGGCGCCCTGAAGGGCGAGATCAAG
ATGAGGCTGAAGCTGAAGGACGGCGGCCACTACGACGCCGAGGTCAAGACCACCTACATGGCCAAGAAGC
CCGTGCAGCTGCCCGGCGCCTACAAGACCGACATCAAGCTGGACATCACCTCCCACAACGAGGACTACAC
CATCGTGGAACAGTACGAGCGCGCCGAGGGCCGCCACTCCACCGGCGCCCCCGAGGGCAGAGGAAGTCTG
CTAACATGCGGTGACGTCGAGGAGAATCCTGGCCCAGACTATAAGGACCACGACGGAGACTACAAGGATC
ATGATATTGATTACAAAGACGATGACGATAAGATGGCCCCAAAGAAGAAGCGGAAGGTCGGTATCCACGG
AGTCACGCGTATGAGCTCAGAGACTGGCCCAGTGGCTGTGGACCCCACATTGAGACGGCGGATCGAGCCC
CATGAGTTTGAGGTATTCTTCGATCCGAGAGAGCTCCGCAAGGAGACCTGCCTGCTTTACGAAATTAATT
GGGGGGGCCGGCACTCCATTTGGCGACATACATCACAGAACACTAACAAGCACGTCGAAGTCAACTTCAT
CGAGAAGTTCACGACAGAAAGATATTTCTGTCCGAACACAAGGTGCAGCATTACCTGGTTTCTCAGCTGG
AGCCCATGCGGCGAATGTAGTAGGGCCATCACTGAATTCCTGTCAAGGTATCCCCACGTCACTCTGTTTA
TTTACATCGCAAGGCTGTACCACCACGCTGACCCCCGCAATCGACAAGGCCTGCGGGATTTGATCTCTTC
AGGTGTGACTATCCAAATTATGACTGAGCAGGAGTCAGGATACTGCTGGAGAAACTTTGTGAATTATAGC
CCGAGTAATGAAGCCCACTGGCCTAGGTATCCCCATCTGTGGGTACGACTGTACGTTCTTGAACTGTACT
GCATCATACTGGGCCTGCCTCCTTGTCTCAACATTCTGAGAAGGAAGCAGCCACAGCTGACATTCTTTAC
CATCGCTCTTCAGTCTTGTCATTACCAGCGACTGCCCCCACACATTCTCTGGGCCACCGGGTTGAAAAGC
GGCAGCGAGACTCCCGGGACCTCAGAGTCCGCCACACCCGAAAGTGATAAAAAGTATTCTATTGGTTTAG
CCATCGGCACTAATTCCGTTGGATGGGCTGTCATAACCGATGAATACAAAGTACCTTCAAAGAAATTTAA
GGTGTTGGGGAACACAGACCGTCATTCGATTAAAAAGAATCTTATCGGTGCCCTCCTATTCGATAGTGGC
GAAACGGCAGAGGCGACTCGCCTGAAACGAACCGCTCGGAGAAGGTATACACGTCGCAAGAACCGAATAT
GTTACTTACAAGAAATTTTTAGCAATGAGATGGCCAAAGTTGACGATTCTTTCTTTCACCGTTTGGAAGA
GTCCTTCCTTGTCGAAGAGGACAAGAAACATGAACGGCACCCCATCTTTGGAAACATAGTAGATGAGGTG
GCATATCATGAAAAGTACCCAACGATTTATCACCTCAGAAAAAAGCTAGTTGACTCAACTGATAAAGCGG
ACCTGAGGTTAATCTACTTGGCTCTTGCCCATATGATAAAGTTCCGTGGGCACTTTCTCATTGAGGGTGA
TCTAAATCCGGACAACTCGGATGTCGACAAACTGTTCATCCAGTTAGTACAAACCTATAATCAGTTGTTT
GAAGAGAACCCTATAAATGCAAGTGGCGTGGATGCGAAGGCTATTCTTAGCGCCCGCCTCTCTAAATCCC
GACGGCTAGAAAACCTGATCGCACAATTACCCGGAGAGAAGAAAAATGGGTTGTTCGGTAACCTTATAGC
GCTCTCACTAGGCCTGACACCAAATTTTAAGTCGAACTTCGACTTAGCTGAAGATGCCAAATTGCAGCTT
AGTAAGGACACGTACGATGACGATCTCGACAATCTACTGGCACAAATTGGAGATCAGTATGCGGACTTAT
TTTTGGCTGCCAAAAACCTTAGCGATGCAATCCTCCTATCTGACATACTGAGAGTTAATACTGAGATTAC
CAAGGCGCCGTTATCCGCTTCAATGATCAAAAGGTACGATGAACATCACCAAGACTTGACACTTCTCAAG
GCCCTAGTCCGTCAGCAACTGCCTGAGAAATATAAGGAAATATTCTTTGATCAGTCGAAAAACGGGTACG
CAGGTTATATTGACGGCGGAGCGAGTCAAGAGGAATTCTACAAGTTTATCAAACCCATATTAGAGAAGAT
GGATGGGACGGAAGAGTTGCTTGTAAAACTCAATCGCGAAGATCTACTGCGAAAGCAGCGGACTTTCGAC
AACGGTAGCATTCCACATCAAATCCACTTAGGCGAATTGCATGCTATACTTAGAAGGCAGGAGGATTTTT
ATCCGTTCCTCAAAGACAATCGTGAAAAGATTGAGAAAATCCTAACCTTTCGCATACCTTACTATGTGGG
ACCCCTGGCCCGAGGGAACTCTCGGTTCGCATGGATGACAAGAAAGTCCGAAGAAACGATTACTCCATGG
AATTTTGAGGAAGTTGTCGATAAAGGTGCGTCAGCTCAATCGTTCATCGAGAGGATGACCAACTTTGACA
AGAATTTACCGAACGAAAAAGTATTGCCTAAGCACAGTTTACTTTACGAGTATTTCACAGTGTACAATGA
ACTCACGAAAGTTAAGTATGTCACTGAGGGCATGCGTAAACCCGCCTTTCTAAGCGGAGAACAGAAGAAA
GCAATAGTAGATCTGTTATTCAAGACCAACCGCAAAGTGACAGTTAAGCAATTGAAAGAGGACTACTTTA
AGAAAATTGAATGCTTCGATTCTGTCGAGATCTCCGGGGTAGAAGATCGATTTAATGCGTCACTTGGTAC
GTATCATGACCTCCTAAAGATAATTAAAGATAAGGACTTCCTGGATAACGAAGAGAATGAAGATATCTTA
GAAGATATAGTGTTGACTCTTACCCTCTTTGAAGATCGGGAAATGATTGAGGAAAGACTAAAAACATACG
CTCACCTGTTCGACGATAAGGTTATGAAACAGTTAAAGAGGCGTCGCTATACGGGCTGGGGACGATTGTC
GCGGAAACTTATCAACGGGATAAGAGACAAGCAAAGTGGTAAAACTATTCTCGATTTTCTAAAGAGCGAC
GGCTTCGCCAATAGGAACTTTATGCAGCTGATCCATGATGACTCTTTAACCTTCAAAGAGGATATACAAA
AGGCACAGGTTTCCGGACAAGGGGACTCATTGCACGAACATATTGCGAATCTTGCTGGTTCGCCAGCCAT
CAAAAAGGGCATACTCCAGACAGTCAAAGTAGTGGATGAGCTAGTTAAGGTCATGGGACGTCACAAACCG
GAAAACATTGTAATCGAGATGGCACGCGAAAATCAAACGACTCAGAAGGGGCAAAAAAACAGTCGAGAGC
GGATGAAGAGAATAGAAGAGGGTATTAAAGAACTGGGCAGCCAGATCTTAAAGGAGCATCCTGTGGAAAA
TACCCAATTGCAGAACGAGAAACTTTACCTCTATTACCTACAAAATGGAAGGGACATGTATGTTGATCAG
GAACTGGACATAAACCGTTTATCTGATTACGACGTCGATCACATTGTACCCCAATCCTTTTTGAAGGACG
ATTCAATCGACAATAAAGTGCTTACACGCTCGGATAAGAACCGAGGGAAAAGTGACAATGTTCCAAGCGA
GGAAGTCGTAAAGAAAATGAAGAACTATTGGCGGCAGCTCCTAAATGCGAAACTGATAACGCAAAGAAAG
TTCGATAACTTAACTAAAGCTGAGAGGGGTGGCTTGTCTGAACTTGACAAGGCCGGATTTATTAAACGTC
AGCTCGTGGAAACCCGCCAAATCACAAAGCATGTTGCACAGATACTAGATTCCCGAATGAATACGAAATA
CGACGAGAACGATAAGCTGATTCGGGAAGTCAAAGTAATCACTTTAAAGTCAAAATTGGTGTCGGACTTC
AGAAAGGATTTTCAATTCTATAAAGTTAGGGAGATAAATAACTACCACCATGCGCACGACGCTTATCTTA
ATGCCGTCGTAGGGACCGCACTCATTAAGAAATACCCGAAGCTAGAAAGTGAGTTTGTGTATGGTGATTA
CAAAGTTTATGACGTCCGTAAGATGATCGCGAAAAGCGAACAGGAGATAGGCAAGGCTACAGCCAAATAC
TTCTTTTATTCTAACATTATGAATTTCTTTAAGACGGAAATCACTCTGGCAAACGGAGAGATACGCAAAC
GACCTTTAATTGAAACCAATGGGGAGACAGGTGAAATCGTATGGGATAAGGGCCGGGACTTCGCGACGGT
GAGAAAAGTTTTGTCCATGCCCCAAGTCAACATAGTAAAGAAAACTGAGGTGCAGACCGGAGGGTTTTCA
AAGGAATCGATTCTTCCAAAAAGGAATAGTGATAAGCTCATCGCTCGTAAAAAGGACTGGGACCCGAAAA
AGTACGGTGGCTTCGATAGCCCTACAGTTGCCTATTCTGTCCTAGTAGTGGCAAAAGTTGAGAAGGGAAA
ATCCAAGAAACTGAAGTCAGTCAAAGAATTATTGGGGATAACGATTATGGAGCGCTCGTCTTTTGAAAAG
AACCCCATCGACTTCCTTGAGGCGAAAGGTTACAAGGAAGTAAAAAAGGATCTCATAATTAAACTACCAA
AGTATAGTCTGTTTGAGTTAGAAAATGGCCGAAAACGGATGTTGGCTAGCGCCGGAGAGCTTCAAAAGGG
GAACGAACTCGCACTACCGTCTAAATACGTGAATTTCCTGTATTTAGCGTCCCATTACGAGAAGTTGAAA
GGTTCACCTGAAGATAACGAACAGAAGCAACTTTTTGTTGAGCAGCACAAACATTATCTCGACGAAATCA
TAGAGCAAATTTCGGAATTCAGTAAGAGAGTCATCCTAGCTGATGCCAATCTGGACAAAGTATTAAGCGC
ATACAACAAGCACAGGGATAAACCCATACGTGAGCAGGCGGAAAATATTATCCATTTGTTTACTCTTACC
AACCTCGGCGCTCCAGCCGCATTCAAGTATTTTGACACAACGATAGATCGCAAACGATACACTTCTACCA
AGGAGGTGCTAGACGCGACACTGATTCACCAATCCATCACGGGATTATATGAAACTCGGATAGATTTGTC
ACAGCTTGGGGGTGACTCTGGTGGTTCTACTAATCTGTCAGATATTATTGAAAAGGAGACCGGTAAGCAA
CTGGTTATCCAGGAATCCATCCTCATGCTCCCAGAGGAGGTGGAAGAAGTCATTGGGAACAAGCCGGAAA
GCGATATACTCGTGCACACCGCCTACGACGAGAGCACCGACGAGAATGTCATGCTTCTGACTAGCGACGC
CCCTGAATACAAGCCTTGGGCTCTGGTCATACAGGATAGCAACGGTGAGAACAAGATTAAGATGCTCTCT
GGTGGTTCTCCCAAGAAGAAGAGGAAAGTCGAAGATCCTAAGAAAAAGCGGAAAGTGTAACGCGTGCTAG
CTTCGAAGCTAATTCACTCCTCAGGTGCAGGCTGCCTATCAGAAGGTGGTGGCTGGTGTGGCCAATGCCC
TGGCTCACAAATACCACTGAGATCTTTTTCCCTCTGCCAAAAATTATGGGGACATCATGAAGCCCCTTGA
GCATCTGACTTCTGGCTAATAAAGGAAATTTATTTTCATTGCAATAGTGTGTTGGAATTTTTTGTGTCTC
TCACTCGGAAGGACATATGGGAGGGCAAATCATTTAAAACATCAGAATGAGTATTTGGTTTAGAGTTTGG
CAACATATGCCCATATGCTGGCTGCCATGAACAAAGGTTGGCTATAAAGAGGTCATCAGTATATGAAACA
GCCCCCTGCTGTCCATTCCTTATTCCATAGAAAAGCCTTGACTTGAGGTTAGATTTTTTTTATATTTTGT
TTTGTGTTATTTTTTTCTTTAACATCCCTAAAATTTTCCTTACATGTTTTACTAGCCAGATTTTTCCTCC
TCTCCTGACTACTCCCAGTCATAGCTGTCCCTCTTCTCTTATGGAGATCCCTCGACCTGCAGCCCAAGCT
TGGCGTAATCATGGTCATAGCTGTTTCCTGTGTGAAATTGTTATCCGCTCACAATTCCACACAACATACG
AGCCGGAAGCATAAAGTGTAAAGCCTGGGGTGCCTAATGAGTGAGCTAACTCACATTAATTGCGTTGCGC
TCACTGCCCGCTTTCCAGTCGGGAAACCTGTCGTGCCAGCGGATCGATCTGACAATGTTCAGTGCAGAGA
CTCGGCTACGCCTCGTGGACTTTGAAGTTGACCAACAATGTTTATTCTTACCTCTAATAGTCCTCTGTGG
CAAGGTCAAGATTCTGTTAGAAGCCAATGAAGAACCTGGTTGTTCAATAACATTTTGTTCGTCTAATATT
TCACTACCGCTTGACGTTGGCTGCACTTCATGTACCTCATCTATAAACGCTTCTTCTGTATCGCTCTGGA
CGTCATCTTCACTTACGTGATCTGATATTTCACTGTCAGAATCCTCACCAACAAGCTCGTCATCGCTTTG
CAGAAGAGCAGAGAGGATATGCTCATCGTCTAAAGAACTACCCATTTTATTATATATTAGTCACGATATC
TATAACAAGAAAATATATATATAATAAGTTATCACGTAAGTAGAACATGAAATAACAATATAATTATCGT
ATGAGTTAAATCTTAAAAGTCACGTAAAAGATAATCATGCGTCATTTTGACTCACGCGGTCGTTATAGTT
CAAAATCAGTGACACTTACCGCATTGACAAGCACGCCTCACGGGAGCTCCAAGCGGCGACTGAGATGTCC
TAAATGCACAGCGACGGATTCGCGCTATTTAGAAAGAGAGAGCAATATTTCAAGAATGCATGCGTCAATT
TTACGCAGACTATCTTTCTAGGGTTAAAAAAGATTTGCGCTTTACTCGACCTAAACTTTAAACACGTCAT
AGAATCTTCGTTTGACAAAAACCACATTGTGGCCAAGCTGTGTGACGCGACGCGCGCTAAAGAATGGCAA
ACCAAGTCGCGCGAGCGTCGACCTCGAGGGGGGGCCCGGTACCCAGCTTTTGTTCCCTTTAGTGAGGGTT
AATTGCGCGCTTGGCGTAATCATGGTCATAGCTGTTTCCTGTGTGAAATTGTTATCCGCTCACAATTCCA
CACAACATACGAGCCGGAAGCATAAAGTGTAAAGCCTGGGGTGCCTAATGAGTGAGCTAACTCACATTAA
TTGCGTTGCGCTCACTGCCCGCTTTCCAGTCGGGAAACCTGTCGTGCCAGCTGCATTAATGAATCGGCCA
ACGCGCGGGGAGAGGCGGTTTGCGTATTGGGCGCTCTTCCGCTTCCTCGCTCACTGACTCGCTGCGCTCG
GTCGTTCGGCTGCGGCGAGCGGTATCAGCTCACTCAAAGGCGGTAATACGGTTATCCACAGAATCAGGGG
ATAACGCAGGAAAGAACATGTGAGCAAAAGGCCAGCAAAAGGCCAGGAACCGTAAAAAGGCCGCGTTGCT
GGCGTTTTTCCATAGGCTCCGCCCCCCTGACGAGCATCACAAAAATCGACGCTCAAGTCAGAGGTGGCGA
AACCCGACAGGACTATAAAGATACCAGGCGTTTCCCCCTGGAAGCTCCCTCGTGCGCTCTCCTGTTCCGA
CCCTGCCGCTTACCGGATACCTGTCCGCCTTTCTCCCTTCGGGAAGCGTGGCGCTTTCTCATAGCTCACG
CTGTAGGTATCTCAGTTCGGTGTAGGTCGTTCGCTCCAAGCTGGGCTGTGTGCACGAACCCCCCGTTCAG
CCCGACCGCTGCGCCTTATCCGGTAACTATCGTCTTGAGTCCAACCCGGTAAGACACGACTTATCGCCAC
TGGCAGCAGCCACTGGTAACAGGATTAGCAGAGCGAGGTATGTAGGCGGTGCTACAGAGTTCTTGAAGTG
GTGGCCTAACTACGGCTACACTAGAAGAACAGTATTTGGTATCTGCGCTCTGCTGAAGCCAGTTACCTTC
GGAAAAAGAGTTGGTAGCTCTTGATCCGGCAAACAAACCACCGCTGGTAGCGGTGGTTTTTTTGTTTGCA
AGCAGCAGATTACGCGCAGAAAAAAAGGATCTCAAGAAGATCCTTTGATCTTTTCTACGGGGTCTGACGC
TCAGTGGAACGAAAACTCACGTTAAGGGATTTTGGTCATGAGATTATCAAAAAGGATCTTCACCTAGATC
CTTTTAAATTAAAAATGAAGTTTTAAATCAATCTAAAGTATATATGAGTAAACTTGGTCTGACAGTTACC
AATGCTTAATCAGTGAGGCACCTATCTCAGCGATCTGTCTATTTCGTTCATCCATAGTTGCCTGACTCCC
CGTCGTGTAGATAACTACGATACGGGAGGGCTTACCATCTGGCCCCAGTGCTGCAATGATACCGCGAGAC
CCACGCTCACCGGCTCCAGATTTATCAGCAATAAACCAGCCAGCCGGAAGGGCCGAGCGCAGAAGTGGTC
CTGCAACTTTATCCGCCTCCATCCAGTCTATTAATTGTTGCCGGGAAGCTAGAGTAAGTAGTTCGCCAGT
TAATAGTTTGCGCAACGTTGTTGCCATTGCTACAGGCATCGTGGTGTCACGCTCGTCGTTTGGTATGGCT
TCATTCAGCTCCGGTTCCCAACGATCAAGGCGAGTTACATGATCCCCCATGTTGTGCAAAAAAGCGGTTA
GCTCCTTCGGTCCTCCGATCGTTGTCAGAAGTAAGTTGGCCGCAGTGTTATCACTCATGGTTATGGCAGC
ACTGCATAATTCTCTTACTGTCATGCCATCCGTAAGATGCTTTTCTGTGACTGGTGAGTACTCAACCAAG
TCATTCTGAGAATAGTGTATGCGGCGACCGAGTTGCTCTTGCCCGGCGTCAATACGGGATAATACCGCGC
CACATAGCAGAACTTTAAAAGTGCTCATCATTGGAAAACGTTCTTCGGGGCGAAAACTCTCAAGGATCTT
ACCGCTGTTGAGATCCAGTTCGATGTAACCCACTCGTGCACCCAACTGATCTTCAGCATCTTTTACTTTC
ACCAGCGTTTCTGGGTGAGCAAAAACAGGAAGGCAAAATGCCGCAAAAAAGGGAATAAGGGCGACACGGA
AATGTTGAATACTCATACTCTTCCTTTTTCAATATTATTGAAGCATTTATCAGGGTTATTGTCTCATGAG
CGGATACATATTTGAATGTATTTAGAAAAATAAACAAATAGGGGTTCCGCGCACATTTCCCCGAAAAGTG
CCAC
Features (pLannotate 1.2.2; 27 found; start..end, strand, type, name):
      4..432     +  rep_origin     f1 ori (sequence partly withheld): f1 bacteriophage origin of replication; arrow indicates direction of (+) strand synthesis
    463..618     -  CDS            lacZα (fragment): LacZα fragment of β-galactosidase; lacZ fragment
    626..644     +  promoter       T7 promoter: promoter for bacteriophage T7 RNA polymerase
    687..890     +  CDS            FP (fragment): FP25_NPVAC - Experimental evidence at protein level: Swiss-Prot protein existence level 1. From Autographa californica nuclear polyhedrosis virus (AcMNPV).
   2038..2417    +  enhancer       CMV enhancer: human cytomegalovirus immediate early enhancer
   2420..2695    +  promoter       chicken β-actin promoter: No description available
   2696..3708    +  intron         chimeric intron: chimera between introns from chicken β-actin and rabbit β-globin
   3768..4442    +  CDS            mRFP1: mRFP1 is a basic (constitutively fluorescent) red fluorescent protein published in 2002, derived from Discosoma sp.. It is reported to be a somewhat slowly-maturing monomer with low acid sensitivity.
   4614..5300    +  CDS            Apobec1: ABEC1_RAT - Experimental evidence at protein level: Swiss-Prot protein existence level 1. Catalytic component of the apolipoprotein B mRNA editing enzyme complex which is responsible for the postranscriptional editing of a CAA codon for Gln to a UAA codon for stop in the APOB mRNA. May also play a role in the epigenetic regulation of gene expression by participating in DNA demethylation. From Rattus norvegicus (Rat).
   5301..5348    +  CDS            ABE(7.10) (fragment): adenine base editor comprising wild-type E. coli TadA fused to the evolved TadA*(7.10) mutant (Gaudelli et al., 2017)
   5349..9449    +  CDS            Cas9 VQR: Streptococcus pyogenes Cas9 endonuclease with the D1135V/R1335Q/T1337R mutations has an altered recognition specificity for the protospacer adjacent motif (PAM) (Kleinstiver et al., 2015)
   9462..9710    +  CDS            UGI: UNGI_BPPB2 - Experimental evidence at protein level: Swiss-Prot protein existence level 1. This protein binds specifically and reversibly to the host uracil-DNA glycosylase, preventing removal of uracil residues from PBS2 DNA by the host uracil-excision repair system. From Bacillus phage PBS2 (Bacteriophage PBS2).
   9796..9870    +  CDS            HBB (fragment): HBB_PONPY - Experimental evidence at transcript level: Swiss-Prot protein existence level 2. Involved in oxygen transport from the lung to the various peripheral tissues. From Pongo pygmaeus (Bornean orangutan).
   9941..9996    +  polyA_signal   β-globin poly(A) signal: rabbit β-globin polyadenylation signal (Gil and Proudfoot, 1987)
  10379..10401   -  protein_bind   lac operator (fragment): The lac repressor binds to the lac operator to inhibit transcription in E. coli. This inhibition can be relieved by adding lactose or isopropyl-β-D-thiogalactopyranoside (IPTG). lac repressor encoded by lacI
  10405..10435   -  promoter       lac promoter: promoter for the E. coli lac operon
  10450..10471   -  protein_bind   CAP binding site: CAP binding activates transcription in the presence of cAMP. E. coli catabolite activator protein
  10484..10523   -  CDS            lacI (fragment): lac repressor; lacI; The lac repressor binds to the lac operator to inhibit transcription in E. coli. This inhibition can be relieved by adding lactose or isopropyl-β-D-thiogalactopyranoside (IPTG).
  11207..11344   +  CDS            FP (fragment): FP25_NPVAC - Experimental evidence at protein level: Swiss-Prot protein existence level 1. From Autographa californica nuclear polyhedrosis virus (AcMNPV).
  11379..11397   -  promoter       T3 promoter: promoter for bacteriophage T3 RNA polymerase
  11440..11462   -  protein_bind   lac operator (fragment): The lac repressor binds to the lac operator to inhibit transcription in E. coli. This inhibition can be relieved by adding lactose or isopropyl-β-D-thiogalactopyranoside (IPTG). lac repressor encoded by lacI
  11466..11496   -  promoter       lac promoter: promoter for the E. coli lac operon
  11511..11532   -  protein_bind   CAP binding site: CAP binding activates transcription in the presence of cAMP. E. coli catabolite activator protein
  11545..11637   -  CDS            lacI (fragment): lac repressor; lacI; The lac repressor binds to the lac operator to inhibit transcription in E. coli. This inhibition can be relieved by adding lactose or isopropyl-β-D-thiogalactopyranoside (IPTG).
  11820..12408   -  rep_origin     ori: high-copy-number ColE1/pMB1/pBR322/pUC origin of replication
  12579..13439   -  CDS            AmpR: β-lactamase; bla; confers resistance to ampicillin, carbenicillin, and related antibiotics
  13440..13544   -  promoter       AmpR promoter: bla
