[The description below was written by a language model from this plasmid's Addgene catalogue record and pLannotate feature annotations shown in this document.]
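Description:
PB-BE3-3NLS is a 13.6 kb mammalian expression plasmid built on a PiggyBac-mRFP backbone and intended for stable expression of the cytosine base editor BE3 in mammalian cells. In bacteria it is maintained through a high-copy ColE1/pUC-type origin and selected with ampicillin (AmpR with its own promoter). It also carries an f1 origin and leftover cloning-vector elements: T7 and T3 promoters, lacZα and lacI fragments, and lac promoter/operator sequences. The annotation does not explicitly label piggyBac terminal repeats. Two short fragments matching the baculovirus FP25 gene do flank the expression cassette, and these probably mark baculovirus-derived sequence retained around the transposon ends. On that reading, the cassette between them would be the unit integrated into the genome when a piggyBac transposase is supplied separately.

The payload is driven by a CAG-type promoter (CMV enhancer, chicken β-actin promoter and chimeric intron) and terminated by a rabbit β-globin poly(A) signal. The first coding feature is mRFP1, followed after a short unannotated gap by the BE3 components: rat APOBEC1 cytidine deaminase, a short linker (scored by the annotation tool as an ABE7.10 fragment), an SpCas9-derived domain and the phage PBS2 uracil glycosylase inhibitor UGI. The Cas9 region is auto-labelled as the VQR variant, but this is a best-match call; the record describes the insert only as BE3, which conventionally uses a Cas9 nickase. The catalogue lists an N-terminal 3xFlag tag, and the name implies three nuclear localisation signals, but neither is annotated. How mRFP1 is coupled to BE3 is also not stated. The red reporter presumably serves to identify cells carrying the cassette. The associated publication used base editing for screening in mice.
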