Addgene plasmid #119032: PB-BE3-3NLS
Purpose: Stably express BE3 in mammalian cells
Depositing lab: Jinsong Li. Depositing organization: CAS Center for Excellence in Molecular Plant Sciences ("CEMPS"). Publication: CRISPR-Cas9-mediated base-editing screening in mice identifies DND1 amino acids that are critical for primordial germ cell development. Li Q, Li Y, Yang S, Huang S, Yan M, Ding Y, Tang W, Lou X, Yin Q, Sun Z, Lu L, Shi H, Wang H, Chen Y, Li J. Nat Cell Biol. 2018 Oct 1. pii: 10.1038/s41556-018-0202-4. doi: 10.1038/s41556-018-0202-4. PubMed 30275529.
Backbone
  Vector backbone: PiggyBac-mRFP
  Vector type: Mammalian Expression
Growth in bacteria
  Bacterial resistance: Ampicillin, 100 μg/mL
  Growth temperature: 37°C
  Growth strain: DH5alpha
  Copy number: High Copy
Gene/Insert
  Gene/Insert name: BE3
  Insert size (bp): 5274
  Tag / fusion protein: 3xFlag (N terminal on insert)
  Cloning method: Gibson Cloning
  Sequencing primers: 5′ Unknown
Terms and licenses: Academic/Nonprofit Terms; Industry Terms: Not Available to Industry
How to cite: PB-BE3-3NLS was a gift from Jinsong Li (Addgene plasmid # 119032 ; http://n2t.net/addgene:119032 ; RRID:Addgene_119032)
