>Addgene plasmid #119032 | PB-BE3-3NLS | addgene partial sequence | sequence record 233754 | Addgene Partial NGS Result
CTCCTGGGCAACGTGCTGGTTATTGTGCTGTCTCATCATTTTGGCAAAGAATTGATCCGATGGCCTCCTC
CGAGGACGTCATCAAGGAGTTCATGCGCTTCAAGGTGCGCATGGAGGGCTCCGTGAACGGCCACGAGTTC
GAGATCGAGGGCGAGGGCGAGGGCCGCCCCTACGAGGGCACCCAGACCGCCAAGCTGAAGGTGACCAAGG
GCGGCCCCCTGCCCTTCGCCTGGGACATCCTGTCCCCTCAGTTCCAGTACGGCTCCAAGGCCTACGTGAA
GCACCCCGCCGACATCCCCGACTACTTGAAGCTGTCCTTCCCCGAGGGCTTCAAGTGGGAGCGCGTGATG
AACTTCGAGGACGGCGGCGTGGTGACCGTGACCCAGGACTCCTCCCTGCAGGACGGCGAGTTCATCTACA
AGGTGAAGCTGCGCGGCACCAACTTCCCCTCCGACGGCCCCGTAATGCAGAAGAAGACCATGGGCTGGGA
GGCCTCCACCGAGCGGATGTACCCCGAGGACGGCGCCCTGAAGGGCGAGATCAAGATGAGGCTGAAGCTG
AAGGACGGCGGCCACTACGACGCCGAGGTCAAGACCACCTACATGGCCAAGAAGCCCGTGCAGCTGCCCG
GCGCCTACAAGACCGACATCAAGCTGGACATCACCTCCCACAACGAGGACTACACCATCGTGGAACAGTA
CGAGCGCGCCGAGGGCCGCCACTCCACCGGCGCCCCCGAGGGCAGAGGAAGTCTGCTAACATGCGGTGAC
GTCGAGGAGAATCCTGGCCCAGACTATAAGGACCACGACGGAGACTACAAGGATCATGATATTGATTACA
AAGACGATGACGATAAGATGGCCCCAAAGAAGAAGCGGAAGGTCGGTATCCACGGAGTCACGCGTATGAG
CTCAGAGACTGGCCCAGTGGCTGTGGACCCCACATTGAGACGGCGGATCGAGCCCCATGAGTTTGAGGTA
TTCTTCGATCCGAGAGAGCTCCGCAAGGAGACCTGCCTGCTTTACGAAATTAATTGGGGGGGCCGGCACT
CCATTTGGCGACATACATCACAGAACACTAACAAGCACGTCGAAGTCAACTTCATCGAGAAGTTCACGAC
AGAAAGATATTTCTGTCCGAACACAAGGTGCAGCATTACCTGGTTTCTCAGCTGGAGCCCATGCGGCGAA
TGTAGTAGGGCCATCACTGAATTCCTGTCAAGGTATCCCCACGTCACTCTGTTTATTTACATCGCAAGGC
TGTACCACCACGCTGACCCCCGCAATCGACAAGGCCTGCGGGATTTGATCTCTTCAGGTGTGACTATCCA
AATTATGACTGAGCAGGAGTCAGGATACTGCTGGAGAAACTTTGTGAATTATAGCCCGAGTAATGAAGCC
CACTGGCCTAGGTATCCCCATCTGTGGGTACGACTGTACGTTCTTGAACTGTACTGCATCATACTGGGCC
TGCCTCCTTGTCTCAACATTCTGAGAAGGAAGCAGCCACAGCTGACATTCTTTACCATCGCTCTTCAGTC
TTGTCATTACCAGCGACTGCCCCCACACATTCTCTGGGCCACCGGGTTGAAAAGCGGCAGCGAGACTCCC
GGGACCTCAGAGTCCGCCACACCCGAAAGTGATAAAAAGTATTCTATTGGTTTAGCCATCGGCACTAATT
CCGTTGGATGGGCTGTCATAACCGATGAATACAAAGTACCTTCAAAGAAATTTAAGGTGTTGGGGAACAC
AGACCGTCATTCGATTAAAAAGAATCTTATCGGTGCCCTCCTATTCGATAGTGGCGAAACGGCAGAGGCG
ACTCGCCTGAAACGAACCGCTCGGAGAAGGTATACACGTCGCAAGAACCGAATATGTTACTTACAAGAAA
TTTTTAGCAATGAGATGGCCAAAGTTGACGATTCTTTCTTTCACCGTTTGGAAGAGTCCTTCCTTGTCGA
AGAGGACAAGAAACATGAACGGCACCCCATCTTTGGAAACATAGTAGATGAGGTGGCATATCATGAAAAG
TACCCAACGATTTATCACCTCAGAAAAAAGCTAGTTGACTCAACTGATAAAGCGGACCTGAGGTTAATCT
ACTTGGCTCTTGCCCATATGATAAAGTTCCGTGGGCACTTTCTCATTGAGGGTGATCTAAATCCGGACAA
CTCGGATGTCGACAAACTGTTCATCCAGTTAGTACAAACCTATAATCAGTTGTTTGAAGAGAACCCTATA
AATGCAAGTGGCGTGGATGCGAAGGCTATTCTTAGCGCCCGCCTCTCTAAATCCCGACGGCTAGAAAACC
TGATCGCACAATTACCCGGAGAGAAGAAAAATGGGTTGTTCGGTAACCTTATAGCGCTCTCACTAGGCCT
GACACCAAATTTTAAGTCGAACTTCGACTTAGCTGAAGATGCCAAATTGCAGCTTAGTAAGGACACGTAC
GATGACGATCTCGACAATCTACTGGCACAAATTGGAGATCAGTATGCGGACTTATTTTTGGCTGCCAAAA
ACCTTAGCGATGCAATCCTCCTATCTGACATACTGAGAGTTAATACTGAGATTACCAAGGCGCCGTTATC
CGCTTCAATGATCAAAAGGTACGATGAACATCACCAAGACTTGACACTTCTCAAGGCCCTAGTCCGTCAG
CAACTGCCTGAGAAATATAAGGAAATATTCTTTGATCAGTCGAAAAACGGGTACGCAGGTTATATTGACG
GCGGAGCGAGTCAAGAGGAATTCTACAAGTTTATCAAACCCATATTAGAGAAGATGGATGGGACGGAAGA
GTTGCTTGTAAAACTCAATCGCGAAGATCTACTGCGAAAGCAGCGGACTTTCGACAACGGTAGCATTCCA
CATCAAATCCACTTAGGCGAATTGCATGCTATACTTAGAAGGCAGGAGGATTTTTATCCGTTCCTCAAAG
ACAATCGTGAAAAGATTGAGAAAATCCTAACCTTTCGCATACCTTACTATGTGGGACCCCTGGCCCGAGG
GAACTCTCGGTTCGCATGGATGACAAGAAAGTCCGAAGAAACGATTACTCCATGGAATTTTGAGGAAGTT
GTCGATAAAGGTGCGTCAGCTCAATCGTTCATCGAGAGGATGACCAACTTTGACAAGAATTTACCGAACG
AAAAAGTATTGCCTAAGCACAGTTTACTTTACGAGTATTTCACAGTGTACAATGAACTCACGAAAGTTAA
GTATGTCACTGAGGGCATGCGTAAACCCGCCTTTCTAAGCGGAGAACAGAAGAAAGCAATAGTAGATCTG
TTATTCAAGACCAACCGCAAAGTGACAGTTAAGCAATTGAAAGAGGACTACTTTAAGAAAATTGAATGCT
TCGATTCTGTCGAGATCTCCGGGGTAGAAGATCGATTTAATGCGTCACTTGGTACGTATCATGACCTCCT
AAAGATAATTAAAGATAAGGACTTCCTGGATAACGAAGAGAATGAAGATATCTTAGAAGATATAGTGTTG
ACTCTTACCCTCTTTGAAGATCGGGAAATGATTGAGGAAAGACTAAAAACATACGCTCACCTGTTCGACG
ATAAGGTTATGAAACAGTTAAAGAGGCGTCGCTATACGGGCTGGGGACGATTGTCGCGGAAACTTATCAA
CGGGATAAGAGACAAGCAAAGTGGTAAAACTATTCTCGATTTTCTAAAGAGCGACGGCTTCGCCAATAGG
AACTTTATGCAGCTGATCCATGATGACTCTTTAACCTTCAAAGAGGATATACAAAAGGCACAGGTTTCCG
GACAAGGGGACTCATTGCACGAACATATTGCGAATCTTGCTGGTTCGCCAGCCATCAAAAAGGGCATACT
CCAGACAGTCAAAGTAGTGGATGAGCTAGTTAAGGTCATGGGACGTCACAAACCGGAAAACATTGTAATC
GAGATGGCACGCGAAAATCAAACGACTCAGAAGGGGCAAAAAAACAGTCGAGAGCGGATGAAGAGAATAG
AAGAGGGTATTAAAGAACTGGGCAGCCAGATCTTAAAGGAGCATCCTGTGGAAAATACCCAATTGCAGAA
CGAGAAACTTTACCTCTATTACCTACAAAATGGAAGGGACATGTATGTTGATCAGGAACTGGACATAAAC
CGTTTATCTGATTACGACGTCGATCACATTGTACCCCAATCCTTTTTGAAGGACGATTCAATCGACAATA
AAGTGCTTACACGCTCGGATAAGAACCGAGGGAAAAGTGACAATGTTCCAAGCGAGGAAGTCGTAAAGAA
AATGAAGAACTATTGGCGGCAGCTCCTAAATGCGAAACTGATAACGCAAAGAAAGTTCGATAACTTAACT
AAAGCTGAGAGGGGTGGCTTGTCTGAACTTGACAAGGCCGGATTTATTAAACGTCAGCTCGTGGAAACCC
GCCAAATCACAAAGCATGTTGCACAGATACTAGATTCCCGAATGAATACGAAATACGACGAGAACGATAA
GCTGATTCGGGAAGTCAAAGTAATCACTTTAAAGTCAAAATTGGTGTCGGACTTCAGAAAGGATTTTCAA
TTCTATAAAGTTAGGGAGATAAATAACTACCACCATGCGCACGACGCTTATCTTAATGCCGTCGTAGGGA
CCGCACTCATTAAGAAATACCCGAAGCTAGAAAGTGAGTTTGTGTATGGTGATTACAAAGTTTATGACGT
CCGTAAGATGATCGCGAAAAGCGAACAGGAGATAGGCAAGGCTACAGCCAAATACTTCTTTTATTCTAAC
ATTATGAATTTCTTTAAGACGGAAATCACTCTGGCAAACGGAGAGATACGCAAACGACCTTTAATTGAAA
CCAATGGGGAGACAGGTGAAATCGTATGGGATAAGGGCCGGGACTTCGCGACGGTGAGAAAAGTTTTGTC
CATGCCCCAAGTCAACATAGTAAAGAAAACTGAGGTGCAGACCGGAGGGTTTTCAAAGGAATCGATTCTT
CCAAAAAGGAATAGTGATAAGCTCATCGCTCGTAAAAAGGACTGGGACCCGAAAAAGTACGGTGGCTTCG
ATAGCCCTACAGTTGCCTATTCTGTCCTAGTAGTGGCAAAAGTTGAGAAGGGAAAATCCAAGAAACTGAA
GTCAGTCAAAGAATTATTGGGGATAACGATTATGGAGCGCTCGTCTTTTGAAAAGAACCCCATCGACTTC
CTTGAGGCGAAAGGTTACAAGGAAGTAAAAAAGGATCTCATAATTAAACTACCAAAGTATAGTCTGTTTG
AGTTAGAAAATGGCCGAAAACGGATGTTGGCTAGCGCCGGAGAGCTTCAAAAGGGGAACGAACTCGCACT
ACCGTCTAAATACGTGAATTTCCTGTATTTAGCGTCCCATTACGAGAAGTTGAAAGGTTCACCTGAAGAT
AACGAACAGAAGCAACTTTTTGTTGAGCAGCACAAACATTATCTCGACGAAATCATAGAGCAAATTTCGG
AATTCAGTAAGAGAGTCATCCTAGCTGATGCCAATCTGGACAAAGTATTAAGCGCATACAACAAGCACAG
GGATAAACCCATACGTGAGCAGGCGGAAAATATTATCCATTTGTTTACTCTTACCAACCTCGGCGCTCCA
GCCGCATTCAAGTATTTTGACACAACGATAGATCGCAAACGATACACTTCTACCAAGGAGGTGCTAGACG
CGACACTGATTCACCAATCCATCACGGGATTATATGAAACTCGGATAGATTTGTCACAGCTTGGGGGTGA
CTCTGGTGGTTCTACTAATCTGTCAGATATTATTGAAAAGGAGACCGGTAAGCAACTGGTTATCCAGGAA
TCCATCCTCATGCTCCCAGAGGAGGTGGAAGAAGTCATTGGGAACAAGCCGGAAAGCGATATACTCGTGC
ACACCGCCTACGACGAGAGCACCGACGAGAATGTCATGCTTCTGACTAGCGACGCCCCTGAATACAAGCC
TTGGGCTCTGGTCATACAGGATAGCAACGGTGAGAACAAGATTAAGATGCTCTCTGGTGGTTCTCCCAAG
AAGAAGAGGAAAGTCGAAGATCCTAAGAAAAAGCGGAAAGTGTAACGCGTGCTAGCTTCGAAGCTAATTC
ACTCCTCAGGTGCAGGCTGCCTATCAGAAGGTGGTGGCTGGTGTGGCCAATGCCCTGGCTCACAAATACC
ACTGAGATCTTTTTCCCTCTGCCAAAAATTATGGGGACATCATGAAGCCCCTTGAGCATCTGACTTCTGG
CTAATAAAGGAAATTTATTTTCATTGCAATAGTGTGTTGGAATTTTTTGTGTCTCTCACTCGGAAGGACA
TATGGGAGGGCAAATCATTTAAAACATCAGAATGAGTATTTGGTTTAGAGTTTGGCAACATATGCCCATA
TGCTGGCTGCCATGAACAAAGGTTGGCTATAAAGAGGTCATCAGTATATGAAACAGCCCCCTGCTGTCCA
TTCCTTATTCCATAGAAAAGCCTTGACTTGAGGTTAGATTTTTTTTATATTTTGTTTTGTGTTATTTTTT
TCTTTAACATCCCTAAAATTTTCCTTACATGTTTTACTAGCCAGATTTTTCCTCCTCTCCTGACTACTCC
CAGTCATAGCTGTCCCTCTTCTCTTATGGAGATCCCTCGACCTGCAGCCCAAGCTTGGCGTAATCATGGT
CATAGCTGTTTCCTGTGTGAAATTGTTATCCGCTCACAATTCCACACAACATACGAGCCGGAAGCATAAA
GTGTAAAGCCTGGGGTGCCTAATGAGTGAGCTAACTCACATTAATTGCGTTGCGCTCACTGCCCGCTTTC
CAGTCGGGAAACCTGTCGTGCCAGCGGATCGATCTGACAATGTTCAGTGCAGAGACTCGGCTACGCCTCG
TGGACTTTGAAGTTGACCAACAATGTTTATTCTTACCTCTAATAGTCCTCTGTGGCAAGGTCAAGATTCT
GTTAGAAGCCAATGAAGAACCTGGTTGTTCAATAACATTTTGTTCGTCTAATATTTCACTACCGCTTGAC
GTTGGCTGCACTTCATGTACCTCATCTATAAACGCTTCTTCTGTATCGCTCTGGACGTCATCTTCACTTA
CGTGATCTGATATTTCACTGTCAGAATCCTCACCAACAAGCTCGTCATCGCTTTGCAGAAGAGCAGAGAG
GATATGCTCATCGTCTAAAGAACTACCCATTTTATTATATATTAGTCACGATATCTATAACAAGAAAATA
TATATATAATAAGTTATCACGTAAGTAGAACATGAAATAACAATATAATTATCGTATGAGTTAAATCTTA
AAAGTCACGTAAAAGATAATCATGCGTCATTTTGACTCACGCGGTCGTTATAGTTCAAAATCAGTGACAC
TTACCGCATTGACAAGCACGCCTCACGGGAGCTCCAAGCGGCGACTGAGATGTCCTAAATGCACAGCGAC
GGATTCGCGCTATTTAGAAAGAGAGAGCAATATTTCAAGAATGCATGCGTCAATTTTACGCAGACTATCT
TTCTAGGGTTAAAAAAGATTTGCGCTTTACTCGACCTAAACTTTAAACACGTCATAGAATCTTCGTTTGA
CAAAAACCACATTGTGGCCAAGCTGTGTGACGCGACGCGCGCTAAAGAATGGCAAACCAAGTCGCGCGAG
CGTCGACCTCGAGGGGGGGCCCGGTACCCAGCTTTTGTTCCCTTTAGTGAGGGTTAATTGCGCGCTTGGC
GTAATCATGGTCATAGCTGTTTCCTGTGTGAAATTGTTATCCGCTCACAATTCCACACAACATACGAGCC
GGAAGCATAAAGTGTAAAGCCTGGGGTGCCTAATGAGTGAGCTAACTCACATTAATTGCGTTGCGCTCAC
TGCCCGCTTTCCAGTCGGGAAACCTGTCGTGCCAGCTGCATTAATGAATCGGCCAACGCGCGGGGAGAGG
CGGTTTGCGTATTGGGCGCTCTTCCGCTTCCTCGCTCACTGACTCGCTGCGCTCGGTCGTTCGGCTGCGG
CGAGCGGTATCAGCTCACTCAAAGGCGGTAATACGGTTATCCACAGAATCAGGGGATAACGCAGGAAAGA
ACATGTGAGCAAAAGGCCAGCAAAAGGCCAGGAACCGTAAAAAGGCCGCGTTGCTGGCGTTTTTCCATAG
GCTCCGCCCCCCTGACGAGCATCACAAAAATCGACGCTCAAGTCAGAGGTGGCGAAACCCGACAGGACTA
TAAAGATACCAGGCGTTTCCCCCTGGAAGCTCCCTCGTGCGCTCTCCTGTTCCGACCCTGCCGCTTACCG
GATACCTGTCCGCCTTTCTCCCTTCGGGAAGCGTGGCGCTTTCTCATAGCTCACGCTGTAGGTATCTCAG
TTCGGTGTAGGTCGTTCGCTCCAAGCTGGGCTGTGTGCACGAACCCCCCGTTCAGCCCGACCGCTGCGCC
TTATCCGGTAACTATCGTCTTGAGTCCAACCCGGTAAGACACGACTTATCGCCACTGGCAGCAGCCACTG
GTAACAGGATTAGCAGAGCGAGGTATGTAGGCGGTGCTACAGAGTTCTTGAAGTGGTGGCCTAACTACGG
CTACACTAGAAGAACAGTATTTGGTATCTGCGCTCTGCTGAAGCCAGTTACCTTCGGAAAAAGAGTTGGT
AGCTCTTGATCCGGCAAACAAACCACCGCTGGTAGCGGTGGTTTTTTTGTTTGCAAGCAGCAGATTACGC
GCAGAAAAAAAGGATCTCAAGAAGATCCTTTGATCTTTTCTACGGGGTCTGACGCTCAGTGGAACGAAAA
CTCACGTTAAGGGATTTTGGTCATGAGATTATCAAAAAGGATCTTCACCTAGATCCTTTTAAATTAAAAA
TGAAGTTTTAAATCAATCTAAAGTATATATGAGTAAACTTGGTCTGACAGTTACCAATGCTTAATCAGTG
AGGCACCTATCTCAGCGATCTGTCTATTTCGTTCATCCATAGTTGCCTGACTCCCCGTCGTGTAGATAAC
TACGATACGGGAGGGCTTACCATCTGGCCCCAGTGCTGCAATGATACCGCGAGACCCACGCTCACCGGCT
CCAGATTTATCAGCAATAAACCAGCCAGCCGGAAGGGCCGAGCGCAGAAGTGGTCCTGCAACTTTATCCG
CCTCCATCCAGTCTATTAATTGTTGCCGGGAAGCTAGAGTAAGTAGTTCGCCAGTTAATAGTTTGCGCAA
CGTTGTTGCCATTGCTACAGGCATCGTGGTGTCACGCTCGTCGTTTGGTATGGCTTCATTCAGCTCCGGT
TCCCAACGATCAAGGCGAGTTACATGATCCCCCATGTTGTGCAAAAAAGCGGTTAGCTCCTTCGGTCCTC
CGATCGTTGTCAGAAGTAAGTTGGCCGCAGTGTTATCACTCATGGTTATGGCAGCACTGCATAATTCTCT
TACTGTCATGCCATCCGTAAGATGCTTTTCTGTGACTGGTGAGTACTCAACCAAGTCATTCTGAGAATAG
TGTATGCGGCGACCGAGTTGCTCTTGCCCGGCGTCAATACGGGATAATACCGCGCCACATAGCAGAACTT
TAAAAGTGCTCATCATTGGAAAACGTTCTTCGGGGCGAAAACTCTCAAGGATCTTACCGCTGTTGAGATC
CAGTTCGATGTAACCCACTCGTGCACCCAACTGATCTTCAGCATCTTTTACTTTCACCAGCGTTTCTGGG
TGAGCAAAAACAGGAAGGCAAAATGCCGCAAAAAAGGGAATAAGGGCGACACGGAAATGTTGAATACTCA
TACTCTTCCTTTTTCAATATTATTGAAGCATTTATCAGGGTTATTGTCTCATGAGCGGATACATATTTGA
ATGTATTTAGAAAAATAAACAAATAGGGGTTCCGCGCACATTTCCCCGAAAAGTGCCACCTG
[124 nt withheld, positions 9863-9986]
C
[91 nt withheld, positions 9988-10078]
A
[49 nt withheld, positions 10080-10128]
CCTTTGACGTTGGAGTCCACGTTCTTT
[37 nt withheld, positions 10156-10192]
ACCCTATCTCGGTCTATTCTTTTGATTTATAAGGGATTTTGCCGATTTCGGCCTATTGGTTAAAAAATGA
GCTGATTTAACAAAAATTTAACGCGAATTTTAACAAAATATTAACGCTTACAATTTCCATTCGCCATTCA
GGCTGCGCAACTGTTGGGAAGGGCGATCGGTGCGGGCCTCTTCGCTATTACGCCAGCTGGCGAAAGGGGG
ATGTGCTGCAAGGCGATTAAGTTGGGTAACGCCAGGGTTTTCCCAGTCACGACGTTGTAAAACGACGGCC
AGTGAGCGCGCGTAATACGACTCACTATAGGGCGAATTGGAGCTCCACCGCGGCCGCCCGGTTTATCGTT
AATATGGATCAATTTGAACAGTTGATTAACGTGTCTCTGCTCAAGTCTTTGATCAAAACGCAAATCGACG
AAAATGTGTCGGACAATATCAAGTCGATGAGCGAAAAACTAAAAAGGCTAGAATACGACAATCTCACAGA
CAGCGTTGAGATATACGGTATTCACGACAGCAGGCTGAATAATAAAAAAATTAGAAACTATTATTTAACC
CTAGAAAGATAATCATATTGTGACGTACGTTAAAGATAATCATGCGTAAAATTGACGCATGTGTTTTATC
GGTCTGTATATCGAGGTTTATTTATTAATTTGAATAGATATTAAGTTTTATTATATTTACACTTACATAC
TAATAATAAATTCAACAAACAATTTATTTATGTTTATTTATTTATTAAAAAAAAACAAAAACTCAAAATT
TCTTCTATAAAGTAACAAAACTTTTAAACATTCTCTCTTTTACAAAAATAAACTTATTTTGTACTTTAAA
AACAGTCATGTTGTATTATAAAATAAGTAATTAGCTTAACTTATACATAATAGAAACAAATTATACTTAT
TAGTCAGTCAGAAACAACTTTGGCACATATCAATATTATGCTCTCGACAAATAACTTTTTTGCATTTTTT
GCACGATGCATTTGCCTTTCGCCTTATTTTAGAGGGGCAGTAAGTACAGTAAGTACGTTTTTTCATTACT
GGCTCTTCAGTACTGTCATCTGATGTACCAGGCACTTCATTTGGCAAAATATTAGAGATATTATCGCGCA
AATATCTCTTCAAAGTAGGAGCTTCTAAACGCTTACGCATAAACGATGACGTCAGGCTCATGTAAAGGTT
TCTCATAAATTTTTTGCGACTTTGAACCTTTTCTCCCTTGCTACTGACATTATGGCTGTATATAATAAAA
GAATTTATGCAGGCAATGTTTATCATTCCGTACAATAATGCCATAGGCCACCTATTCGTCTTCCTACTGC
AGGTCATCACAGAACACATTTGGTCTAGCGTGTCCACTCCGCCTTTAGTTTGATTATAATACATAACCAT
TTGCGGTTTACCGGTACTTTCGTTGATAGAAGCATCCTCATCACAAGATGATAATAAGTATACCATCTTA
GCTGGCTTCGGTTTATATGAGACGAGAGTAAGGGGTCCGTCAAAACAAAACATCGATGTTCCCACTGGCC
TGGAGCGACTGTTTTTCAGTACTTCCGGTATCTCGCGTTTGTTTGATCGCACGGTTCCCACAATGGTTAA
TTCGAGCTCGCCCAAACCGGGCGCGCCGGGCATTTAAATGGAATTCGATGCCCTATATATGGATCCAATT
GCAATGATCATCATGACAGATCTCGACATTGATTATTGACTAGTTATTAATAGTAATCAATTACGGGGTC
ATTAGTTCATAGCCCATATATGGAGTTCCGCGTTACATAACTTACGGTAAATGGCCCGCCTGGCTGACCG
CCCAACGACCCCCGCCCATTGACGTCAATAATGACGTATGTTCCCATAGTAACGCCAATAGGGACTTTCC
ATTGACGTCAATGGGTGGAGTATTTACGGTAAACTGCCCACTTGGCAGTACATCAAGTGTATCATATGCC
AAGTACGCCCCCTATTGACGTCAATGACGGTAAATGGCCCGCCTGGCATTATGCCCAGTACATGACCTTA
TGGGACTTTCCTACTTGGCAGTACATCTACGTATTAGTCATCGCTATTACCATG
